>Addgene plasmid #218515 | pEC3006 (pSpy1C-PZn_ffluc) | addgene full sequence | sequence record 444093 | Addgene NGS Result
TGTCATAGCTGTTTCCTGCAAAGAATGGTGATGACAATTGTACAGGTTATCAATAAAGCCATTGATACTC
TCATTCTTATCCCGTATTTATTAACTTCTCCTAGTATTAGTAATTATCATGGCTGTCATGGCGCATTAAC
GGAATAAAGGGTGTGCTTAAATCGGGCCATTTTGCGTAATAAGAAAAAGGATTAATTATGAGCGAATTGA
ATTAATAATAAGGTAATAGATTTACATTAGAAAATGAAAGGGGATTTTATGCGTGAGAATGTTACAGTCT
ATCCCGGCAATAGTTACCCTTATTATCAAGATAAGAAAGAAAAGGATTTTTCGCTACGCTCAAATCCTTT
AAAAAAACACAAAAGACCACATTTTTTAATGTGGTCTTTTATTCTTCAACTAAAGCACCCATTAGTTCAA
CAAACGAAAATTGGATAAAGTGGGATATTTTTAAAATATATATTTATGTTACAGTAATATTGACTTTTAA
AAAAGGATTGATTATAATGAAGAAAGCAGACAAGTAAGCCTCCTAAATTCACTTTAGATAAAAATTTAGG
AGGCATATCAAATGAACTTTAATAAAATTCACTTTAGATAAAAATTTAGGAGGCATATCAAATGAACTTT
AATAAAATTGATTTAGACAATTGGAAGAGAAAAGAGATATTTAATCATTATTTGAACCAACAAACGACTT
TTAGTATAACCACAGAAATTGATATTAGTGTTTTATACCGAAACATAAAACAAGAAGGATATAAATTTTA
CCCTGCATTTATTTTCTTAGTGACAAGGGTGATAAACTCAAATACAGCTTTTAGAACTGGTTACAATAGC
GACGGAGAGTTAGGTTATTGGGATAAGTTAGAGCCACTTTATACAATTTTTGATGGTGTATCTAAAACAT
TCTCTGGTATTTGGACTCCTGTAAAGAATGACTTCAAAGAGTTTTATGATTTATACCTTTCTGATGTAGA
GAAATATAATGGTTCGGGGAAATTGTTTCCCAAAACACCTATACCTGAAAATGCTTTTTCTCTTTCTATT
ATTCCATGGACTTCATTTACTGGGTTTAACTTAAATATCAATAATAATAGTAATTACCTTCTACCCATTA
TTACAGCAGGAAAATTCATTAATAAAGGTAATTCAATATATTTACCGCTATCTTTACAGGTACATCATTC
TGTTTGTGATGGTTATCATGCAGGATTGTTTATGAACTCTATTCAGGAATTGTCAGATAGGCCTAATGAC
TGGCTTTTATAATATGAGATAATGCCGACTGTACTTTTTACAGTCGGTTTTCTAATGTCACTAACCTGCC
CCGTTAGTTGAAGAAGGTTTTTATATTACAGCTCCAGATCCATATCCTTCTTTTTCTGAACCGACTTCTC
CTTTTTCGCTTCTTTATTCCAATTGCTTTATTGACGTTGAGCCTCGGAACCCTTAACAATCCCAAAACTT
GTCGACTTTCGTCAGGGGGGCTTTTATTTATTCAATAATCCCTCCTCTCAATAAATCTATTGTTGTACTT
AATTCAACTTCCATTTCTCTGTATCTTTCAATACGCTCTTTTAAGTCCTTAATTTCTTTTTTTAATTCCT
CATTTTCAGCAAATAACTCTTTTTCTTTGTTTGTCATTTTATTTCCCCCGTTTCAGCATCAAGAACCTTT
GCATAACTTGCTCTATATCCACACTGATAATTGCCCTCAAACCATAATCTAAAGGCGCTAGAGTTTGTTG
AAACAATATCTTTTACATCATTCGTATTTAAAATTCCAAACTCCGCTCCCCTAAGGCGAATAAAAGCCAT
TAACTCTTTTGTATTTACCAAATTATAGTCATCCACTATATCTAAAAGTAAATTCTTCAATTTTCTTTTT
TGGCTTTCATCAAGTGTTATATAGCGGTCAATATCAAAATCATTAATGTTCAAAATATCTTTTTTGTCGT
ATATATGTTTATTCTTAGCAATAGCGTCCTTTGATTCATGAGTCAAATATTCATATGAACCTTTGATATA
ATCAAGTATCTCAACATGAGCAACTGAACTATTCCCCAATTTTCGCTTAATCTTGTTCCTAACGCTTTCT
ATTGTTACAGGATTTCGTGCAATATATATAACGTGATAGTGTGGTTTTTTATAGTGCTTTCCATTTCGTA
TAACATCACTACTATTCCATGTATCTTTATCTTTTTTTTCGTCCATATCGTGTAAAGGACTGACAGCCAT
AGATACGCCCAAACTCTCTAATTTTTCTTTCCAATCATTAGGAATTGAGTCAGGATATAATAAAAATCCA
AAATTTCTAGCTTTAGTATTTTTAATAGCCATGATATAATTACCTTATCAAAAACAAGTAGCGAAAACTC
GTATCCTTCTAAAAACGCGAGCTTTCGCTTATTTTTTTTGTTCTGATTCCTTTCTTGCATATTCTTCTAT
AGCTAACGCCGCAACCGCAGATTTTGAAAAACCTTTTTGTTTCGCCATATCTGTTAATTTTTTATCTTGC
TCTTTTGTCAGAGAAATCATAACTCTTTTTTTCGATTCTGAAATCACCATTTAAAAAACTCCAATCAAAT
AATTTTATAAAATTAGTGTATCACTTTGTAATCATAAAAACAACAATAAAGCTACTTAAATATAGATTTA
TAAAAAACGTTGGCGAAAACGTTGGCGATTCGTTGGCGATTGAAAAACCCCTCAAACCCTTGAGCCAGTT
GGGATAGAGCGTTTTTGGCACAAAAATTGGCACTCGGCACTTAATGGGGGGTCGTAGTACGGAAGCAAAA
TTCGCTTCCTTTCCCCCCATTTTTTTCCAAATTCCAAATTTTTTTCAAAAATTTTCCAGCGCTACCGCTC
GGCAAAATTGCAAGCAATTTTTAAAATCAAACCCATGAGGGAATTTCATTCCCTCAAACTCCCTTGAGCC
TCCTCCAACCGAAATAGAAGGACGCTGCGCTTATTATTTCATTCAGTCATCGGCTTTCATAATCTAACAG
ACAACATCTTCGCTGCAAAGCCACGCTACGCTCAAGGGCTTTTACGCTACGATAACGCCTGTTTTAACGA
TTATGCCGATAACTAAACGAAATAAACGCTAAAACGTCACAGAAACGATTTTCAGACGTTTTAATAAAAA
ATCGACCGAAAAATAAATATAAATCGGATATACAATCGGCAATTGACGAAACTGCAAAATATCCTGTAAA
GGATACGGATTTTATGACCGATGATGAAGAAAAGAATTTGAAACGTTTGTCTGATTTGGAGGAAGGTTTA
CACCGTAAAAGGTTAATCTCCTATGGTGGTTTGTTAAAAGAAATACATAAAAAATTAAACCTTGATGACA
CAGAAGAAGGCGATTTGATTCATACAGATGATGACGAAAAAGCCGATGAAGATGGATTTTCTATTATTGC
AATGTGGAATTGGGAACGGAAAAATTATTTTATTAAAGAGTAGTTCAACAAACGGGCCAGTTTGTTGAAG
ATTAGATGCTATAATTGTTATTAAAAGGATTGAAGGATGCTTAGGAAGACGAGTTATTAATAGCTGAATA
AGAACGGTGCTCTCCAAATATTCTTATTTAGAAAAGCAAATCTAAAATTATCTGAAAAGGGAATGAGAAT
AGTGAATGGACCAATAATAATGACTAGAGAAGAAAGAATGAAGATTGTTCATGAAATTAAGGAACGAATA
TTGGATAACATAAAAAACGCCCGGCGGCAACCGAGCGTTCTGAATTATGGGGATGATGTTAAGGCTATTG
GTGTTTATGGTAAAACGACGGCCAGTCATCGGACACTTTCTAAATGTTGTTCACTATTGAACAGGTGCTC
ATTTTTGGTTATAGTAATTGTATTTTAACTTTTAGATAATAGAATAAAGCATTCTACTATACATATTACC
AGTATAACAAAAGGAGAAAATTATGGAAGACGCCAAAAACATAAAGAAAGGCCCGGCGCCATTCTATCCT
CTAGAGGATGGAACCGCTGGAGAGCAACTGCATAAGGCTATGAAGAGATACGCCCTGGTTCCTGGAACAA
TTGCTTTTACAGATGCACATATCGAGGTGAACATCACGTACGCGGAATACTTCGAAATGTCCGTTCGGTT
GGCAGAAGCTATGAAACGATATGGGCTGAATACAAATCACAGAATCGTCGTATGCAGTGAAAACTCTCTT
CAATTCTTTATGCCGGTGTTGGGCGCGTTATTTATCGGAGTTGCAGTTGCGCCCGCGAACGACATTTATA
ATGAACGTGAATTGCTCAACAGTATGAACATTTCGCAGCCTACCGTAGTGTTTGTTTCCAAAAAGGGGTT
GCAAAAAATTTTGAACGTGCAAAAAAAATTACCAATAATCCAGAAAATTATTATCATGGATTCTAAAACG
GATTACCAGGGATTTCAGTCGATGTACACGTTCGTCACATCTCATCTACCTCCCGGTTTTAATGAATACG
ATTTTGTACCAGAGTCCTTTGATCGTGACAAAACAATTGCACTGATAATGAATTCCTCTGGATCTACTGG
GTTACCTAAGGGTGTGGCCCTTCCGCATAGAACTGCCTGCGTCAGATTCTCGCATGCCAGAGATCCTATT
TTTGGCAATCAAATCATTCCGGATACTGCGATTTTAAGTGTTGTTCCATTCCATCACGGTTTTGGAATGT
TTACTACACTCGGATATTTGATATGTGGATTTCGAGTCGTCTTAATGTATAGATTTGAAGAAGAGCTGTT
TTTACGATCCCTTCAGGATTACAAAATTCAAAGTGCGTTGCTAGTACCAACCCTATTTTCATTCTTCGCC
AAAAGCACTCTGATTGACAAATACGATTTATCTAATTTACACGAAATTGCTTCTGGGGGCGCACCTCTTT
CGAAAGAAGTCGGGGAAGCGGTTGCAAAACGCTTCCATCTTCCAGGGATACGACAAGGATATGGGCTCAC
TGAGACTACATCAGCTATTCTGATTACACCCGAGGGGGATGATAAACCGGGCGCGGTCGGTAAAGTTGTT
CCATTTTTTGAAGCGAAGGTTGTGGATCTGGATACCGGGAAAACGCTGGGCGTTAATCAGAGAGGCGAAT
TATGTGTCAGAGGACCTATGATTATGTCCGGTTATGTAAACAATCCGGAAGCGACCAACGCCTTGATTGA
CAAGGATGGATGGCTACATTCTGGAGACATAGCTTACTGGGACGAAGACGAACACTTCTTCATAGTTGAC
CGCTTGAAGTCTTTAATTAAATACAAAGGATATCAGGTGGCCCCCGCTGAATTGGAATCGATATTGTTAC
AACACCCCAACATCTTCGACGCGGGCGTGGCAGGTCTTCCCGACGATGACGCCGGTGAACTTCCCGCCGC
CGTTGTTGTTTTGGAGCACGGAAAGACGATGACGGAAAAAGAGATCGTGGATTACGTCGCCAGTCAAGTA
ACAACCGCGAAAAAGTTGCGCGGAGGAGTTGTGTTTGTGGACGAAGTACCGAAAGGTCTTACCGGAAAAC
TCGACGCAAGAAAAATCAGAGAGATCCTCATAAAGGCCAAGAAGGGCGGAAAGTCCAAATTGTAATACTA
GTACTGCAGTG
Features (pLannotate 1.2.2; 8 found; start..end, strand, type, name):
    271..387     +  CDS            cop (fragment): COP1_STAAU - Protein predicted: Swiss-Prot protein existence level 4. Putative control of replication message. From Staphylococcus aureus.
    622..1269    +  CDS            cat: CAT1_STAAU - Experimental evidence at transcript level: Swiss-Prot protein existence level 2. This enzyme is an effector of chloramphenicol resistance in bacteria. From Staphylococcus aureus.
   1516..1537    -  misc_feature   HA-R (fragment): right homology arm from intron 1 of the mouse Rosa26 gene (Soriano, 1999)
   1704..2324    -  CDS            repB: REPB_STRAG - Experimental evidence at protein level: Swiss-Prot protein existence level 1. Is essential for plasmid replication. Nicks the positive strand at the plus origin of replication. From Streptococcus agalactiae.
   3152..3473    +  CDS            repB (fragment): RepB replication protein; repB; from Enterococcus faecalis plasmid pAMα1 AAN03827.1 22652809.0
   3720..3754    -  terminator     lambda t0 terminator: minimal transcription terminator from phage lambda (Scholtissek and Grosse, 1987)
   3790..3806    -  CDS            lacZα (fragment): LacZα fragment of β-galactosidase; lacZ fragment
   3943..5592    +  CDS            LUCI_PHOPY: Experimental evidence at protein level: Swiss-Prot protein existence level 1. Produces green light with a wavelength of 562 nm. From Photinus pyralis (Common eastern firefly) (Lampyris pyralis).
