[The description below was written by a language model from this plasmid's Addgene catalogue record and pLannotate feature annotations shown in this document.]
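Description:
pEC3006 (pSpy1C-PZn_ffluc) is a high-copy, replicative shuttle plasmid built on the pSpy1C backbone for use in both Escherichia coli and the human pathogen Streptococcus pyogenes. It is maintained in both hosts by chloramphenicol selection. The annotated feature table shows a staphylococcal-type cat gene encoding chloramphenicol acetyltransferase. It also shows Gram-positive plasmid replication functions: a RepB initiator protein of the type that nicks the plus-strand origin, a second partial repB match, and a fragment of a cop copy-control gene. No separate E. coli origin is annotated, so the record does not state how replication in E. coli is achieved. The catalogue lists the plasmid at about 5.6 kb, in close agreement with the sequenced record. A very short hit to a mouse Rosa26 homology arm in the automated annotation is most likely a spurious match.

The payload is the firefly (Photinus pyralis) luciferase gene ffluc, taken from an earlier streptococcal reporter plasmid. It sits under the zinc-inducible promoter PZn (PczcD), which was derived from the S. pyogenes SF370 genome. Promoter and reporter were introduced by Gibson assembly in place of the backbone's original Plac-mrfp cassette. The promoter itself is not annotated in the feature table, but the luciferase coding sequence is. Upstream of it lie a lambda t0 terminator and a small lacZα remnant, both on the opposite strand. Adding zinc to the culture induces luciferase expression, and luminescence is read out after supplying luciferin. The plasmid therefore serves as a reporter for characterising zinc-dependent induction, and as part of a genetic toolbox for controlled gene expression in S. pyogenes.
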