Addgene plasmid #218515: pEC3006 (pSpy1C-PZn_ffluc)
Purpose: replicative E. coli-S. pyogenes shuttle plasmid for zinc-inducible expression of the Firefly luciferase in S. pyogenes
Depositing lab: Emmanuelle Charpentier. Depositing organization: Max Planck Unit for the Science of Pathogens. Publication: Expanding the genetic toolbox for the obligate human pathogen Streptococcus pyogenes. Lautenschlager N, Schmidt K, Schiffer C, Wulff TF, Hahnke K, Finstermeier K, Mansour M, Elsholz AKW, Charpentier E. Front Bioeng Biotechnol. 2024 Jun 7;12:1395659. doi: 10.3389/fbioe.2024.1395659. eCollection 2024. PubMed 38911550.
Backbone
  Vector backbone: pSpy1C
  Total vector size (bp): 5568
  Modifications to backbone: The mrfp cassette was replaced with the zinc-inducible promoter PZn (PczcD) from S. pyogenes and the ffluc reporter from pLZ12Km2-P23R:TA:ffluc.
  Vector type: Bacterial Expression, Luciferase
Growth in bacteria
  Bacterial resistance: Chloramphenicol, 25 μg/mL
  Growth temperature: 37°C
  Growth strain: DH5alpha
  Growth instructions: For E. coli, use 20 µg/mL chloramphenicol in LB medium. For S. pyogenes, use 20 µg/mL chloramphenicol in THY medium. The zinc-inducible promoter is inducible with 80 µM ZnSO4.
  Copy number: High Copy
Gene/Insert
  Gene/Insert name: ffluc
  Species: Photinus pyralis
  Insert size (bp): 1653
  Mutation: deletion of Plac_mrfp cassette
  GenBank ID: XM_031473197
  Promoter: PZn (PczcD)
  Cloning method: Gibson Cloning
  Sequencing primers: 5′ GTAAAACGACGGCCAGTC; 3′ CAGGAAACAGCTATGAC
Terms and licenses: Academic/Nonprofit Terms; Industry Terms: Not Available to Industry
Depositor comments: This high-copy replicative shuttle plasmid features the zinc-inducible promoter PZn driving expression of the Firefly luciferase reporter in the presence of zinc. Luminescence can be detected by adding luciferin to the culture. See associated publication for more details. Resource Information: The zinc-responsive promoter PZn (PczcD) was taken from the S. pyogenes SF370 genome. The ffluc reporter gene was taken from the original pLZ12Km2-P23R:TA:ffluc plasmid (Plasmid #88900). Please download the detailed plasmid map using the file linked below
How to cite: pEC3006 (pSpy1C-PZn_ffluc) was a gift from Emmanuelle Charpentier (Addgene plasmid # 218515 ; http://n2t.net/addgene:218515 ; RRID:Addgene_218515)
